>Addgene plasmid #142731 | TFORF1104 | addgene full sequence | sequence record 395809 | Addgene NGS Result
TTAATGTAGTCTTATGCAATACTCTTGTAGTCTTGCAACATGGTAACGATGAGTTAGCAACATGCCTTAC
AAGGAGAGAAAAAGCACCGTGCATGCCGATTGGTGGAAGTAAGGTGGTACGATCGTGCCTTATTAGGAAG
GCAACAGACGGGTCTGACATGGATTGGACGAACCACTGAATTGCCGCATTGCAGAGATATTGTATTTAAG
TGCCTAGCTCGATACATAAACGGGTCTCTCTGGTTAGACCAGATCTGAGCCTGGGAGCTCTCTGGCTAAC
TAGGGAACCCACTGCTTAAGCCTCAATAAAGCTTGCCTTGAGTGCTTCAAGTAGTGTGTGCCCGTCTGTT
GTGTGACTCTGGTAACTAGAGATCCCTCAGACCCTTTTAGTCAGTGTGGAAAATCTCTAGCAGTGGCGCC
CGAACAGGGACTTGAAAGCGAAAGGGAAACCAGAGGAGCTCTCTCGACGCAGGACTCGGCTTGCTGAAGC
GCGCACGGCAAGAGGCGAGGGGCGGCGACTGGTGAGTACGCCAAAAATTTTGACTAGCGGAGGCTAGAAG
GAGAGAGATGGGTGCGAGAGCGTCAGTATTAAGCGGGGGAGAATTAGATCGCGATGGGAAAAAATTCGGT
TAAGGCCAGGGGGAAAGAAAAAATATAAATTAAAACATATAGTATGGGCAAGCAGGGAGCTAGAACGATT
CGCAGTTAATCCTGGCCTGTTAGAAACATCAGAAGGCTGTAGACAAATACTGGGACAGCTACAACCATCC
CTTCAGACAGGATCAGAAGAACTTAGATCATTATATAATACAGTAGCAACCCTCTATTGTGTGCATCAAA
GGATAGAGATAAAAGACACCAAGGAAGCTTTAGACAAGATAGAGGAAGAGCAAAACAAAAGTAAGACCAC
CGCACAGCAAGCGGCCGCTGATCTTCAGACCTGGAGGAGGAGATATGAGGGACAATTGGAGAAGTGAATT
ATATAAATATAAAGTAGTAAAAATTGAACCATTAGGAGTAGCACCCACCAAGGCAAAGAGAAGAGTGGTG
CAGAGAGAAAAAAGAGCAGTGGGAATAGGAGCTTTGTTCCTTGGGTTCTTGGGAGCAGCAGGAAGCACTA
TGGGCGCAGCGTCAATGACGCTGACGGTACAGGCCAGACAATTATTGTCTGGTATAGTGCAGCAGCAGAA
CAATTTGCTGAGGGCTATTGAGGCGCAACAGCATCTGTTGCAACTCACAGTCTGGGGCATCAAGCAGCTC
CAGGCAAGAATCCTGGCTGTGGAAAGATACCTAAAGGATCAACAGCTCCTGGGGATTTGGGGTTGCTCTG
GAAAACTCATTTGCACCACTGCTGTGCCTTGGAATGCTAGTTGGAGTAATAAATCTCTGGAACAGATTTG
GAATCACACGACCTGGATGGAGTGGGACAGAGAAATTAACAATTACACAAGCTTAATACACTCCTTAATT
GAAGAATCGCAAAACCAGCAAGAAAAGAATGAACAAGAATTATTGGAATTAGATAAATGGGCAAGTTTGT
GGAATTGGTTTAACATAACAAATTGGCTGTGGTATATAAAATTATTCATAATGATAGTAGGAGGCTTGGT
AGGTTTAAGAATAGTTTTTGCTGTACTTTCTATAGTGAATAGAGTTAGGCAGGGATATTCACCATTATCG
TTTCAGACCCACCTCCCAACCCCGAGGGGACCCATGCATTGCATCTCAATTAGTCAGCAACCAGGTGTGG
AAAGTCCCCAGGCTCCCCAGCAGGCAGAAGTATGCAAAGCATGCGTCTCAATTAGTCAGCAACCATAGTC
CCGCCCCTAACTCCGCCCATCCCGCCCCTAACTCCGCCCAGTTCCGCCCATTCTCCGCCCCATGGCTGAC
TAATTTTTTTTATTTATGCAGAGGCCGAGGCCGCCTCGGCCTCTGAGCTATTCCAGAAGTAGTGAGGAGG
CTTTTTTGGAGGCCTAGGCTTTTGCAAAAAGCTTTCTAGAGGTACCACCGGAGCTTACCATGACCGAGTA
CAAGCCCACGGTGCGCCTCGCCACCCGCGACGACGTCCCCAGGGCCGTACGCACCCTCGCCGCCGCGTTC
GCCGACTACCCCGCCACGCGCCACACCGTCGATCCGGACCGCCACATCGAGCGGGTCACCGAGCTGCAAG
AACTCTTCCTCACGCGCGTCGGGCTCGACATCGGCAAGGTGTGGGTCGCGGACGACGGCGCCGCCGTGGC
GGTCTGGACCACGCCGGAGAGCGTCGAAGCGGGGGCGGTGTTCGCCGAGATCGGCCCGCGCATGGCCGAG
TTGAGCGGTTCCCGGCTGGCCGCGCAGCAACAGATGGAAGGCCTCCTGGCGCCGCACCGGCCCAAGGAGC
CCGCGTGGTTCCTGGCCACCGTCGGCGTCTCGCCCGACCACCAGGGCAAGGGTCTGGGCAGCGCCGTCGT
GCTCCCCGGAGTGGAGGCGGCCGAGCGCGCCGGGGTGCCCGCCTTCCTGGAGACCTCCGCGCCCCGCAAC
CTCCCCTTCTACGAGCGGCTCGGCTTCACCGTCACCGCCGACGTCGAGGTGCCCGAAGGACCGCGCACCT
GGTGCATGACCCGCAAGCCCGGTGCCAGTTAACGAATTCTAGATCTTGAGACAAATGGCAGTATTCATCC
ACAATTTTAAAAGAAAAGGGGGGATTGGGGGGTACAGTGCAGGGGAAAGAATAGTAGACATAATAGCAAC
AGACATACAAACTAAAGAATTACAAAAACAAATTACAAAAATTCAAAATTTTCGGGTTTATTACAGGGAC
AGCAGAGATCCACTTTGGCGCCGGCTCGAGGCCTGCAGGTGCAAAGATGGATAAAGTTTTAAACAGAGAG
GAATCTTTGCAGCTAATGGACCTTCTAGGTCTTGAAAGGAGTGGGAATTGGCTCCGGTGCCCGTCAGTGG
GCAGAGCGCACATCGCCCACAGTCCCCGAGAAGTTGGGGGGAGGGGTCGGCAATTGAACCGGTGCCTAGA
GAAGGTGGCGCGGGGTAAACTGGGAAAGTGATGTCGTGTACTGGCTCCGCCTTTTTCCCGAGGGTGGGGG
AGAACCGTATATAAGTGCAGTAGTCGCCGTGAACGTTCTTTTTCGCAACGGGTTTGCCGCCAGAACACAG
GTAAGTGCCGTGTGTGGTTCCCGCGGGCCTGGCCTCTTTACGGGTTATGGCCCTTGCGTGCCTTGAATTA
CTTCCACCTGGCTGCAGTACGTGATTCTTGATCCCGAGCTTCGGGTTGGAAGTGGGTGGGAGAGTTCGAG
GCCTTGCGCTTAAGGAGCCCCTTCGCCTCGTGCTTGAGTTGAGGCCTGGCCTGGGCGCTGGGGCCGCCGC
GTGCGAATCTGGTGGCACCTTCGCGCCTGTCTCGCTGCTTTCGATAAGTCTCTAGCCATTTAAAATTTTT
GATGACCTGCTGCGACGCTTTTTTTCTGGCAAGATAGTCTTGTAAATGCGGGCCAAGATCTGCACACTGG
TATTTCGGTTTTTGGGGCCGCGGGCGGCGACGGGGCCCGTGCGTCCCAGCGCACATGTTCGGCGAGGCGG
GGCCTGCGAGCGCGGCCACCGAGAATCGGACGGGGGTAGTCTCAAGCTGGCCGGCCTGCTCTGGTGCCTG
GCCTCGCGCCGCCGTGTATCGCCCCGCCCTGGGCGGCAAGGCTGGCCCGGTCGGCACCAGTTGCGTGAGC
GGAAAGATGGCCGCTTCCCGGCCCTGCTGCAGGGAGCTCAAAATGGAGGACGCGGCGCTCGGGAGAGCGG
GCGGGTGAGTCACCCACACAAAGGAAAAGGGCCTTTCCGTCCTCAGCCGTCGCTTCATGTGACTCCACGG
AGTACCGGGCGCCGTCCAGGCACCTCGATTAGTTCTCGAGCTTTTGGAGTACGTCGTCTTTAGGTTGGGG
GGAGGGGTTTTATGCGATGGAGTTTCCCCACACTGAGTGGGTGGAGACTGAAGTTAGGCCAGCTTGGCAC
TTGATGTAATTCTCCTTGGAATTTGCCCTTTTTGAGTTTGGATCTTGGTTCATTCTCAAGCCTCAGACAG
TGGTTCAAAGTTTTTTTCTTCCATTTCAGGTGTCGTGAGGCTAGCACCGCCACCATGGCCCAGGTAGCAG
TGTCCACCCTGCCTGTTGAAGAAGAGTCCTCCTCAGAGACCAGGATGGTGGTGACATTCCTCGTGTCTGC
CCTCGAATCCATGTGTAAAGAACTGGCCAAGTCCAAGGCAGAAGTGGCCTGCATCGCAGTGTACGAAACA
GACGTGTTTGTCGTCGGAACCGAGAGAGGATGCGCTTTTGTTAATGCCAGGACGGATTTTCAGAAAGATT
TTGCAAAATACTGCGTTGCAGAGGGACTGTGTGAGGTGAAACCTCCCTGCCCTGTGAACGGGATGCAGGT
CCACTCAGGCGAAACGGAAATACTCAGGAAGGCAGTGGAGGACTATTTCTGCTTTTGTTATGGTAAAGCC
TTAGGGACAACAGTGATGGTGCCTGTTCCCTATGAGAAGATGCTGCGAGACCAGTCGGCTGTGGTAGTGC
AGGGGCTTCCGGAAGGCGTTGCCTTTCAACACCCTGAGAATTACGACCTTGCAACCCTGAAATGGATTTT
GGAGAACAAAGCAGGGATTTCATTCATCATAAATAGACCCTTCCTAGGACCAGAGAGTCAGCTGGGTGGC
CCTGGGATGGTAACAGATGCGGAGAGATCCATAGTATCACCAAGTGAAAGCTGCGGCCCCATCAATGTGA
AAACTGAACCCATGGAAGATTCTGGCATTTCACTGAAAGCAGAAGCTGTCTCAGTCAAGAAAGAATCAGA
AGATCCTAATTACTATCAATATAATATGCAAGGAAGCCACCCTTCTTCCACAAGCAATGAAGTAATAGAA
ATGGAATTACCAATGGAAGATTCCACTCCGCTGGTCCCTTCAGAAGAACCAAATGAGGACCCTGAAGCCG
AGGTGAAAATCGAAGGAAACACAAATTCATCCAGTGTTACAAATTCTGCAGCAGGTGTTGAAGATCTTAA
CATCGTTCAAGTGACTGTTCCAGATAATGAGAAGGAAAGATTATCAAGCATTGAAAAGATTAAACAGCTA
AGAGAACAAGTTAATGACCTCTTTAGCCGAAAATTTGGTGAAGCAATTGGCGTGGATTTCCCTGTGAAAG
TTCCCTACAGGAAGATCACATTCAACCCTGGCTGTGTGGTGATTGATGGCATGCCCCCGGGGGTGGTATT
CAAGGCCCCCGGCTATCTGGAAATCAGTTCCATGAGGAGGATCTTGGAGGCAGCTGAGTTTATCAAATTC
ACAGTCATCAGGCCGCTTCCAGGGCTTGAGCTCAGTAATGTGGGAAAACGCAAGATAGACCAGGAGGGCC
GTGTGTTTCAAGAAAAGTGGGAGAGAGCGTATTTCTTCGTGGAAGTACAGAATATTCCAACATGTCTCAT
ATGCAAACAAAGCATGTCTGTGTCCAAAGAATATAACCTAAGACGCCACTATCAAACCAATCACAGCAAG
CATTATGACCAGTATATGGAAAGAATGCGTGACGAGAAGCTTCACGAGCTGAAAAAAGGGCTCAGGAAGT
ATCTCTTAGGCTCATCAGACACCGAGTGTCCCGAGCAAAAACAAGTGTTTGCAAACCCAAGTCCAACCCA
GAAATCCCCCGTGCAGCCTGTAGAGGACCTAGCTGGGAACTTATGGGAGAAGTTACGTGAAAAAATCAGG
TCTTTTGTGGCATATTCTATCGCAATCGATGAGATCACGGATATAAATAATACCACCCAGTTGGCCATAT
TCATCCGTGGTGTCGATGAGAATTTCGATGTGTCCGAAGAACTTCTGGACACGGTGCCCATGACGGGTAC
AAAATCTGGCAACGAGATCTTTTCGCGTGTTGAGAAAAGCCTGAAAAACTTCTGTATCGACTGGTCGAAA
TTAGTAAGCGTGGCCTCCACTGGCACCCCAGCGATGGTGGATGCCAATAACGGGCTTGTCACAAAACTGA
AGTCCAGGGTGGCGACGTTCTGCAAGGGTGCGGAACTGAAGTCCATCTGTTGTATAATTCATCCGGAATC
ACTCTGTGCTCAGAAGTTGAAGATGGACCACGTCATGGACGTGGTAGTGAAGTCCGTGAACTGGATATGC
TCCCGGGGACTGAACCACAGTGAGTTCACAACCTTGCTCTATGAGCTGGACAGCCAGTATGGTAGCCTCC
TGTACTACACGGAGATTAAGTGGCTCAGTCGCGGGCTCGTGCTAAAGAGATTTTTCGAATCCTTGGAAGA
AATCGACTCCTTCATGTCATCCAGAGGGAAACCCCTGCCTCAACTGAGCTCCATAGATTGGATCCGAGAC
CTGGCCTTCTTGGTTGACATGACGATGCATCTGAACGCTTTGAACATCTCTCTCCAAGGACACTCCCAAA
TCGTCACGCAGATGTATGACCTGATCCGGGCGTTCCTAGCAAAACTGTGCCTCTGGGAGACTCATTTGAC
GAGGAATAATCTGGCCCACTTTCCCACCCTGAAATTGGCTTCCAGAAATGAAAGCGATGGCCTGAACTAC
ATTCCCAAAATCGCGGAACTCCAGACCGAATTCCAGAAAAGGCTGTCTGATTTCAAACTCTACGAAAGCG
AACTGACTCTGTTCAGCTCCCCGTTCTCCACGAAGATCGACAGTGTGCACGAGGAGCTCCAGATGGAGGT
TATCGACCTGCAATGCAACACGGTCCTGAAGACGAAATACGACAAGGTGGGAATACCAGAATTCTACAAG
TACCTCTGGGGTAGCTACCCGAAATACAAGCACCATTGCGCAAAGATTCTTTCCATGTTCGGGAGCACCT
ACATCTGCGAACAGCTGTTCTCCATTATGAAACTGAGCAAAACAAAATACTGCTCCCAGTTAAAGGATTC
CCAGTGGGATTCTGTACTCCACATCGCAACGTAGTAATGAACTAGTCCGTAACTTGAAAGTATTTCGATT
TCTTGGCTTTATATATCTTGTGGAAAGGACGATGAGGGTTACCTGTGATATCCGCGACGCGTTAAGTCGA
CAATCAACCTCTGGATTACAAAATTTGTGAAAGATTGACTGGTATTCTTAACTATGTTGCTCCTTTTACG
CTATGTGGATACGCTGCTTTAATGCCTTTGTATCATGCTATTGCTTCCCGTATGGCTTTCATTTTCTCCT
CCTTGTATAAATCCTGGTTGCTGTCTCTTTATGAGGAGTTGTGGCCCGTTGTCAGGCAACGTGGCGTGGT
GTGCACTGTGTTTGCTGACGCAACCCCCACTGGTTGGGGCATTGCCACCACCTGTCAGCTCCTTTCCGGG
ACTTTCGCTTTCCCCCTCCCTATTGCCACGGCGGAACTCATCGCCGCCTGCCTTGCCCGCTGCTGGACAG
GGGCTCGGCTGTTGGGCACTGACAATTCCGTGGTGTTGTCGGGGAAATCATCGTCCTTTCCTTGGCTGCT
CGCCTGTGTTGCCACCTGGATTCTGCGCGGGACGTCCTTCTGCTACGTCCCTTCGGCCCTCAATCCAGCG
GACCTTCCTTCCCGCGGCCTGCTGCCGGCTCTGCGGCCTCTTCCGCGTCTTCGCCTTCGCCCTCAGACGA
GTCGGATCTCCCTTTGGGCCGCCTCCCCGCGTCGACTTTAAGACCAATGACTTACAAGGCAGCTGTAGAT
CTTAGCCACTTTTTAAAAGAAAAGGGGGGACTGGAAGGGCTAATTCACTCCCAACGAAGACAAGATCTGC
TTTTTGCTTGTACTGGGTCTCTCTGGTTAGACCAGATCTGAGCCTGGGAGCTCTCTGGCTAACTAGGGAA
CCCACTGCTTAAGCCTCAATAAAGCTTGCCTTGAGTGCTTCAAGTAGTGTGTGCCCGTCTGTTGTGTGAC
TCTGGTAACTAGAGATCCCTCAGACCCTTTTAGTCAGTGTGGAAAATCTCTAGCAGTACGTATAGTAGTT
CATGTCATCTTATTATTCAGTATTTATAACTTGCAAAGAAATGAATATCAGAGAGTGAGAGGAACTTGTT
TATTGCAGCTTATAATGGTTACAAATAAAGCAATAGCATCACAAATTTCACAAATAAAGCATTTTTTTCA
CTGCATTCTAGTTGTGGTTTGTCCAAACTCATCAATGTATCTTATCATGTCTGGCTCTAGCTATCCCGCC
CCTAACTCCGCCCATCCCGCCCCTAACTCCGCCCAGTTCCGCCCATTCTCCGCCCCATGGCTGACTAATT
TTTTTTATTTATGCAGAGGCCGAGGCCGCCTCGGCCTCTGAGCTATTCCAGAAGTAGTGAGGAGGCTTTT
TTGGAGGCCTAGGGACGTACCCAATTCGCCCTATAGTGAGTCGTATTACGCGCGCTCACTGGCCGTCGTT
TTACAACGTCGTGACTGGGAAAACCCTGGCGTTACCCAACTTAATCGCCTTGCAGCACATCCCCCTTTCG
CCAGCTGGCGTAATAGCGAAGAGGCCCGCACCGATCGCCCTTCCCAACAGTTGCGCAGCCTGAATGGCGA
ATGGG
[124 nt withheld, positions 8546-8669]
C
[91 nt withheld, positions 8671-8761]
A
[49 nt withheld, positions 8763-8811]
CCTTTGACGTTGGAGTCCACGTTCTTT
[37 nt withheld, positions 8839-8875]
ACCCTATCTCGGTCTATTCTTTTGATTTATAAGGGATTTTGCCGATTTCGGCCTATTGGTTAAAAAATGA
GCTGATTTAACAAAAATTTAACGCGAATTTTAACAAAATATTAACGCTTACAATTTAGGTGGCACTTTTC
GGGGAAATGTGCGCGGAACCCCTATTTGTTTATTTTTCTAAATACATTCAAATATGTATCCGCTCATGAG
ACAATAACCCTGATAAATGCTTCAATAATATTGAAAAAGGAAGAGTATGAGTATTCAACATTTCCGTGTC
GCCCTTATTCCCTTTTTTGCGGCATTTTGCCTTCCTGTTTTTGCTCACCCAGAAACGCTGGTGAAAGTAA
AAGATGCTGAAGATCAGTTGGGTGCACGAGTGGGTTACATCGAACTGGATCTCAACAGCGGTAAGATCCT
TGAGAGTTTTCGCCCCGAAGAACGTTTTCCAATGATGAGCACTTTTAAAGTTCTGCTATGTGGCGCGGTA
TTATCCCGTATTGACGCCGGGCAAGAGCAACTCGGTCGCCGCATACACTATTCTCAGAATGACTTGGTTG
AGTACTCACCAGTCACAGAAAAGCATCTTACGGATGGCATGACAGTAAGAGAATTATGCAGTGCTGCCAT
AACCATGAGTGATAACACTGCGGCCAACTTACTTCTGACAACGATCGGAGGACCGAAGGAGCTAACCGCT
TTTTTGCACAACATGGGGGATCATGTAACTCGCCTTGATCGTTGGGAACCGGAGCTGAATGAAGCCATAC
CAAACGACGAGCGTGACACCACGATGCCTGTAGCAATGGCAACAACGTTGCGCAAACTATTAACTGGCGA
ACTACTTACTCTAGCTTCCCGGCAACAATTAATAGACTGGATGGAGGCGGATAAAGTTGCAGGACCACTT
CTGCGCTCGGCCCTTCCGGCTGGCTGGTTTATTGCTGATAAATCTGGAGCCGGTGAGCGTGGGTCTCGCG
GTATCATTGCAGCACTGGGGCCAGATGGTAAGCCCTCCCGTATCGTAGTTATCTACACGACGGGGAGTCA
GGCAACTATGGATGAACGAAATAGACAGATCGCTGAGATAGGTGCCTCACTGATTAAGCATTGGTAACTG
TCAGACCAAGTTTACTCATATATACTTTAGATTGATTTAAAACTTCATTTTTAATTTAAAAGGATCTAGG
TGAAGATCCTTTTTGATAATCTCATGACCAAAATCCCTTAACGTGAGTTTTCGTTCCACTGAGCGTCAGA
CCCCGTAGAAAAGATCAAAGGATCTTCTTGAGATCCTTTTTTTCTGCGCGTAATCTGCTGCTTGCAAACA
AAAAAACCACCGCTACCAGCGGTGGTTTGTTTGCCGGATCAAGAGCTACCAACTCTTTTTCCGAAGGTAA
CTGGCTTCAGCAGAGCGCAGATACCAAATACTGTTCTTCTAGTGTAGCCGTAGTTAGGCCACCACTTCAA
GAACTCTGTAGCACCGCCTACATACCTCGCTCTGCTAATCCTGTTACCAGTGGCTGCTGCCAGTGGCGAT
AAGTCGTGTCTTACCGGGTTGGACTCAAGACGATAGTTACCGGATAAGGCGCAGCGGTCGGGCTGAACGG
GGGGTTCGTGCACACAGCCCAGCTTGGAGCGAACGACCTACACCGAACTGAGATACCTACAGCGTGAGCT
ATGAGAAAGCGCCACGCTTCCCGAAGGGAGAAAGGCGGACAGGTATCCGGTAAGCGGCAGGGTCGGAACA
GGAGAGCGCACGAGGGAGCTTCCAGGGGGAAACGCCTGGTATCTTTATAGTCCTGTCGGGTTTCGCCACC
TCTGACTTGAGCGTCGATTTTTGTGATGCTCGTCAGGGGGGCGGAGCCTATGGAAAAACGCCAGCAACGC
GGCCTTTTTACGGTTCCTGGCCTTTTGCTGGCCTTTTGCTCACATGTTCTTTCCTGCGTTATCCCCTGAT
TCTGTGGATAACCGTATTACCGCCTTTGAGTGAGCTGATACCGCTCGCCGCAGCCGAACGACCGAGCGCA
GCGAGTCAGTGAGCGAGGAAGCGGAAGAGCGCCCAATACGCAAACCGCCTCTCCCCGCGCGTTGGCCGAT
TCATTAATGCAGCTGGCACGACAGGTTTCCCGACTGGAAAGCGGGCAGTGAGCGCAACGCAATTAATGTG
AGTTAGCTCACTCATTAGGCACCCCAGGCTTTACACTTTATGCTTCCGGCTCGTATGTTGTGTGGAATTG
TGAGCGGATAACAATTTCACACAGGAAACAGCTATGACCATGATTACGCCAAGCGCGCAATTAACCCTCA
CTAAAGGGAACAAAAGCTGGAGCTGCAAGC
Features (pLannotate 1.2.2; 31 found; start..end, strand, type, name):
      5..231     +  promoter       RSV promoter: Rous sarcoma virus enhancer/promoter
    232..412     +  LTR            5' LTR (truncated): truncated 5' long terminal repeat (LTR) from HIV-1
    459..584     +  misc_feature   HIV-1 Ψ: packaging signal of human immunodeficiency virus type 1
    568..931     +  CDS            HIV-1 gag (fragment): gag protein from human immunodeficiency virus 1; gag
   1077..1310    +  misc_feature   RRE: The Rev response element (RRE) of HIV-1 allows for Rev-dependent mRNA export from the nucleus to the cytoplasm.
   1687..1713    +  CDS            Rev (fragment): human immunodeficiency virus 1 (HIV-1) Rev protein; rev; enhances nuclear export of unspliced and incompletely spliced viral mRNAs
   1720..1743    +  promoter       SV40 promoter (fragment): SV40 early promoter
   1744..1815    +  promoter       SV40 promoter (fragment): SV40 enhancer and early promoter
   1839..1974    +  rep_origin     SV40 ori: SV40 origin of replication
   2020..2616    +  CDS            PuroR (fragment): puromycin N-acetyltransferase; pac from Streptomyces; confers resistance to puromycin
   2665..2782    +  misc_feature   cPPT/CTS: central polypurine tract and central termination sequence of HIV-1
   2847..2913    +  CDS            small t antigen (fragment): SV40 (simian virus 40) small t antigen
   2920..4098    +  promoter       EF-1α promoter: strong constitutive promoter for human elongation factor EF-1α
   4115..6961    +  CDS            GTF2IRD2: GTD2A_HUMAN - Also known as GTF2IRD2A. Experimental evidence at protein level: Swiss-Prot protein existence level 1. From Homo sapiens (Human).
   6977..7030    +  promoter       U6 promoter (fragment): RNA polymerase III promoter for human U6 snRNA
   7072..7660    +  misc_feature   WPRE: woodchuck hepatitis virus posttranscriptional regulatory element
   7711..7730    +  misc_feature   cPPT/CTS (fragment): central polypurine tract and central termination sequence of HIV-1
   7732..7965    +  LTR            3' LTR (ΔU3): self-inactivating 3' long terminal repeat (LTR) from HIV-1
   8043..8164    +  polyA_signal   SV40 poly(A) signal: SV40 polyadenylation signal
   8204..8339    +  rep_origin     SV40 ori: SV40 origin of replication
   8360..8378    -  promoter       T7 promoter: promoter for bacteriophage T7 RNA polymerase
   8386..8541    +  CDS            lacZα (fragment): LacZα fragment of β-galactosidase; lacZ fragment
   8546..8974    +  rep_origin     f1 ori (sequence partly withheld): f1 bacteriophage origin of replication; arrow indicates direction of (+) strand synthesis
   9027..9131    +  promoter       AmpR promoter: bla
   9132..9992    +  CDS            AmpR: β-lactamase; bla; confers resistance to ampicillin, carbenicillin, and related antibiotics
  10163..10751   +  rep_origin     ori: high-copy-number ColE1/pMB1/pBR322/pUC origin of replication
  10934..11026   +  CDS            lacI (fragment): lac repressor; lacI; The lac repressor binds to the lac operator to inhibit transcription in E. coli. This inhibition can be relieved by adding lactose or isopropyl-β-D-thiogalactopyranoside (IPTG).
  11039..11060   +  protein_bind   CAP binding site: CAP binding activates transcription in the presence of cAMP. E. coli catabolite activator protein
  11075..11105   +  promoter       lac promoter: promoter for the E. coli lac operon
  11109..11131   +  protein_bind   lac operator (fragment): The lac repressor binds to the lac operator to inhibit transcription in E. coli. This inhibition can be relieved by adding lactose or isopropyl-β-D-thiogalactopyranoside (IPTG). lac repressor encoded by lacI
  11174..11192   +  promoter       T3 promoter: promoter for bacteriophage T3 RNA polymerase
