[The description below was written by a language model from this plasmid's Addgene catalogue record and pLannotate feature annotations shown in this document.]
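Description:
TFORF1104 is a third-generation-style, self-inactivating lentiviral expression plasmid built on the pLX_TRC317 backbone and carrying the human transcription factor gene GTF2IRD2 (also known as GTF2IRD2A). It belongs to a barcoded transcription factor ORF collection in which each ORF is paired with a unique 24-bp barcode, so that the transcription factor in a given cell can be identified in pooled overexpression screens. In bacteria the plasmid is maintained by a high-copy ColE1/pUC-type origin and selected with ampicillin through the bla gene. An f1 origin and remnants of a lac/lacZα cloning region flanked by T3 and T7 promoters are also present in the backbone. The depositor cautions that the plasmid can recombine.

The viral genome is transcribed from an RSV promoter fused to a truncated HIV-1 5' LTR. It contains the Ψ packaging signal with a short gag fragment, the Rev response element for nuclear export of the full-length RNA, and a cPPT/CTS, and it ends in a ΔU3 3' LTR that inactivates LTR promoter activity after integration. An SV40 poly(A) signal lies downstream. Two expression units sit within this genome. An SV40 early promoter/origin drives the puromycin N-acetyltransferase gene for selecting transduced mammalian cells. A strong constitutive EF-1α promoter drives the GTF2IRD2 coding sequence, followed by a WPRE that enhances transcript stability and expression. The feature table does not annotate the barcode itself, so its position cannot be stated from the record. A short U6 promoter fragment is annotated between the ORF and the WPRE. The annotated sequence of about 11.2 kb matches the sum of the stated backbone and insert sizes.
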