Addgene plasmid #142731: TFORF1104
Purpose: Lentiviral vector for overexpressing transcription factor ORFs with unique 24-bp barcodes. Barcodes facilitate identification of transcription factors in pooled screens.
Depositing lab: Feng Zhang. Depositing organization: Broad Institute. Publication: A transcription factor atlas of directed differentiation. Joung J, Ma S, Tay T, Geiger-Schuller KR, Kirchgatterer PC, Verdine VK, Guo B, Arias-Garcia MA, Allen WE, Singh A, Kuksenko O, Abudayyeh OO, Gootenberg JS, Fu Z, Macrae RK, Buenrostro JD, Regev A, Zhang F. Cell. 2023 Jan 5;186(1):209-229.e26. doi: 10.1016/j.cell.2022.11.026. PubMed 36608654.
Backbone
  Vector backbone: pLX_TRC317
  Backbone manufacturer: Broad Institute Genetic Perturbation Platform
  Backbone size w/o insert (bp): 8264
  Vector type: Mammalian Expression, Lentiviral
  Selectable markers: Puromycin
Growth in bacteria
  Bacterial resistance: Ampicillin, 100 μg/mL
  Growth temperature: 37°C
  Growth strain: NEB Stable
  Copy number: High Copy
Gene/Insert
  Gene/Insert name: GTF2IRD2
  Species: H. sapiens (human)
  Insert size (bp): 2951
  Entrez Gene: GTF2IRD2 (a.k.a. FP630, FLJ21423, FLJ37938, MGC75203, GTF2IRD2A)
  Promoter: EF1a
  Cloning method: Unknown
  Sequencing primers: 5′ GGGTGGAGACTGAAGTTAGGCCAG; 3′ CACATAGCGTAAAAGGAGCAACATAG
Terms and licenses: Academic/Nonprofit Terms; Industry Terms: Not Available to Industry
Depositor comments: NM_173537,ENST00000451013 . The transcription factor ORF portion of this plasmid was synthesized by Genewiz. Please test multiple small colonies in case of plasmid recombination. To make this collection available in a timely manner, a portion of this collection was not fully sequenced by Addgene. If an Addgene verified full plasmid sequence is not available, please contact us prior to placing an order to request the full sequence.
How to cite: TFORF1104 was a gift from Feng Zhang (Addgene plasmid # 142731 ; http://n2t.net/addgene:142731 ; RRID:Addgene_142731)
