>Addgene plasmid #142731 | TFORF1104 | depositor partial sequence | sequence record 280331 | Insert
ACCGCCACCATGGCCCAGGTAGCAGTGTCCACCCTGCCTGTTGAAGAAGAGTCCTCCTCAGAGACCAGGA
TGGTGGTGACATTCCTCGTGTCTGCCCTCGAATCCATGTGTAAAGAACTGGCCAAGTCCAAGGCAGAAGT
GGCCTGCATCGCAGTGTACGAAACAGACGTGTTTGTCGTCGGAACCGAGAGAGGATGCGCTTTTGTTAAT
GCCAGGACGGATTTTCAGAAAGATTTTGCAAAATACTGCGTTGCAGAGGGACTGTGTGAGGTGAAACCTC
CCTGCCCTGTGAACGGGATGCAGGTCCACTCAGGCGAAACGGAAATACTCAGGAAGGCAGTGGAGGACTA
TTTCTGCTTTTGTTATGGTAAAGCCTTAGGGACAACAGTGATGGTGCCTGTTCCCTATGAGAAGATGCTG
CGAGACCAGTCGGCTGTGGTAGTGCAGGGGCTTCCGGAAGGCGTTGCCTTTCAACACCCTGAGAATTACG
ACCTTGCAACCCTGAAATGGATTTTGGAGAACAAAGCAGGGATTTCATTCATCATAAATAGACCCTTCCT
AGGACCAGAGAGTCAGCTGGGTGGCCCTGGGATGGTAACAGATGCGGAGAGATCCATAGTATCACCAAGT
GAAAGCTGCGGCCCCATCAATGTGAAAACTGAACCCATGGAAGATTCTGGCATTTCACTGAAAGCAGAAG
CTGTCTCAGTCAAGAAAGAATCAGAAGATCCTAATTACTATCAATATAATATGCAAGGAAGCCACCCTTC
TTCCACAAGCAATGAAGTAATAGAAATGGAATTACCAATGGAAGATTCCACTCCGCTGGTCCCTTCAGAA
GAACCAAATGAGGACCCTGAAGCCGAGGTGAAAATCGAAGGAAACACAAATTCATCCAGTGTTACAAATT
CTGCAGCAGGTGTTGAAGATCTTAACATCGTTCAAGTGACTGTTCCAGATAATGAGAAGGAAAGATTATC
AAGCATTGAAAAGATTAAACAGCTAAGAGAACAAGTTAATGACCTCTTTAGCCGAAAATTTGGTGAAGCA
ATTGGCGTGGATTTCCCTGTGAAAGTTCCCTACAGGAAGATCACATTCAACCCTGGCTGTGTGGTGATTG
ATGGCATGCCCCCGGGGGTGGTATTCAAGGCCCCCGGCTATCTGGAAATCAGTTCCATGAGGAGGATCTT
GGAGGCAGCTGAGTTTATCAAATTCACAGTCATCAGGCCGCTTCCAGGGCTTGAGCTCAGTAATGTGGGA
AAACGCAAGATAGACCAGGAGGGCCGTGTGTTTCAAGAAAAGTGGGAGAGAGCGTATTTCTTCGTGGAAG
TACAGAATATTCCAACATGTCTCATATGCAAACAAAGCATGTCTGTGTCCAAAGAATATAACCTAAGACG
CCACTATCAAACCAATCACAGCAAGCATTATGACCAGTATATGGAAAGAATGCGTGACGAGAAGCTTCAC
GAGCTGAAAAAAGGGCTCAGGAAGTATCTCTTAGGCTCATCAGACACCGAGTGTCCCGAGCAAAAACAAG
TGTTTGCAAACCCAAGTCCAACCCAGAAATCCCCCGTGCAGCCTGTAGAGGACCTAGCTGGGAACTTATG
GGAGAAGTTACGTGAAAAAATCAGGTCTTTTGTGGCATATTCTATCGCAATCGATGAGATCACGGATATA
AATAATACCACCCAGTTGGCCATATTCATCCGTGGTGTCGATGAGAATTTCGATGTGTCCGAAGAACTTC
TGGACACGGTGCCCATGACGGGTACAAAATCTGGCAACGAGATCTTTTCGCGTGTTGAGAAAAGCCTGAA
AAACTTCTGTATCGACTGGTCGAAATTAGTAAGCGTGGCCTCCACTGGCACCCCAGCGATGGTGGATGCC
AATAACGGGCTTGTCACAAAACTGAAGTCCAGGGTGGCGACGTTCTGCAAGGGTGCGGAACTGAAGTCCA
TCTGTTGTATAATTCATCCGGAATCACTCTGTGCTCAGAAGTTGAAGATGGACCACGTCATGGACGTGGT
AGTGAAGTCCGTGAACTGGATATGCTCCCGGGGACTGAACCACAGTGAGTTCACAACCTTGCTCTATGAG
CTGGACAGCCAGTATGGTAGCCTCCTGTACTACACGGAGATTAAGTGGCTCAGTCGCGGGCTCGTGCTAA
AGAGATTTTTCGAATCCTTGGAAGAAATCGACTCCTTCATGTCATCCAGAGGGAAACCCCTGCCTCAACT
GAGCTCCATAGATTGGATCCGAGACCTGGCCTTCTTGGTTGACATGACGATGCATCTGAACGCTTTGAAC
ATCTCTCTCCAAGGACACTCCCAAATCGTCACGCAGATGTATGACCTGATCCGGGCGTTCCTAGCAAAAC
TGTGCCTCTGGGAGACTCATTTGACGAGGAATAATCTGGCCCACTTTCCCACCCTGAAATTGGCTTCCAG
AAATGAAAGCGATGGCCTGAACTACATTCCCAAAATCGCGGAACTCCAGACCGAATTCCAGAAAAGGCTG
TCTGATTTCAAACTCTACGAAAGCGAACTGACTCTGTTCAGCTCCCCGTTCTCCACGAAGATCGACAGTG
TGCACGAGGAGCTCCAGATGGAGGTTATCGACCTGCAATGCAACACGGTCCTGAAGACGAAATACGACAA
GGTGGGAATACCAGAATTCTACAAGTACCTCTGGGGTAGCTACCCGAAATACAAGCACCATTGCGCAAAG
ATTCTTTCCATGTTCGGGAGCACCTACATCTGCGAACAGCTGTTCTCCATTATGAAACTGAGCAAAACAA
AATACTGCTCCCAGTTAAAGGATTCCCAGTGGGATTCTGTACTCCACATCGCAACGTAGTAATGAACTAG
TCCGTAACTTGAAAGTATTTCGATTTCTTGGCTTTATATATCTTGTGGAAAGGACGATGAGGGTTACCTG
TGATATCCGCG
