>Addgene plasmid #142731 | TFORF1104 | depositor partial sequence | sequence record 280332 | Barcode
TGAGGGTTACCTGTGATATCCGCG
